>Addgene plasmid #111388 | pAAV-hSyn-DIO {hCAR}off-{ChETA}on-WPRE | depositor full sequence | sequence record 209249 | pAAV-hSyn-DIO {hCAR}off-{ChETA}on-WPRE sequence 6936 bps
TCCTGCAGGCAGCTGCGCGCTCGCTCGCTCACTGAGGCCGCCCGGGCAAAGCCCGGGCGTCGGGCGACCT
TTGGTCGCCCGGCCTCAGTGAGCGAGCGAGCGCGCAGAGAGGGAGTGGCCAACTCCATCACTAGGGGTTC
CTGCGGCCGCACGCGTGTGTCTAGACTGCAGAGGGCCCTGCGTATGAGTGCAAGTGGGTTTTAGGACCAG
GATGAGGCGGGGTGGGGGTGCCTACCTGACGACCGACCCCGACCCACTGGACAAGCACCCAACCCCCATT
CCCCAAATTGCGCATCCCCTATCAGAGAGGGGGAGGGGAAACAGGATGCGGCGAGGCGCGTGCGCACTGC
CAGCTTCAGCACCGCGGACAGTGCCTTCGCCCCCGCCTGGCGGCGCGCGCCACCGCCGCCTCAGCACTGA
AGGCGCGCTGACGTCACTCGCCGGTCCCCCGCAAACTCCCCTTCCCGGCCACCTTGGTCGCGTCCGCGCC
GCCGCCGGCCCAGCCGGACCGCACCACGCGAGGCGCGAGATAGGGGGGCACGGGCGCGACCATCTGCGCT
GCGGCGCCGGCGACTCAGCGCTGCCTCAGTCTGCGGTGGGCAGCGGAGGAGTCGTGTCGTGCCTGAGAGC
GCAGTCGAGAAGGTACCGGATCCTCTAGAGTCGACTCCGGAATAACTTCGTATAGGATACTTTATACGAA
GTTATGCAGAATGGTAGCTGGATTGTAGCTGCTATTAGCAATATGAAACCTCTTAATAACTTCGTATAGC
ATACATTATACGAAGTTATGGCGCGCCACCATGGCGCTCCTGCTGTGCTTCGTGCTCCTGTGCGGAGTAG
TGGATTTCGCCAGAAGTTTGAGTATCACTACTCCTGAAGAGATGATTGAAAAAGCCAAAGGGGAAACTGC
CTATCTGCCGTGCAAATTTACGCTTAGTCCCGAAGACCAGGGACCGCTGGACATCGAGTGGCTGATATCA
CCAGCTGATAATCAGAAGGTGGATCAAGTGATTATTTTATATTCTGGAGACAAAATTTATGATGACTACT
ATCCAGATCTGAAAGGCCGAGTACATTTTACGAGTAATGATCTCAAATCTGGTGATGCATCAATAAATGT
AACGAATTTACAACTGTCAGATATTGGCACATATCAGTGCAAAGTGAAAAAAGCTCCTGGTGTTGCAAAT
AAGAAGATTCATCTGGTAGTTCTTGTTAAGCCTTCAGGTGCGAGATGTTACGTTGATGGATCTGAAGAAA
TTGGAAGTGACTTTAAGATAAAATGTGAACCAAAAGAAGGTTCACTTCCATTACAGTATGAGTGGCAAAA
ATTGTCTGACTCACAGAAAATGCCCACTTCATGGTTAGCAGAAATGACTTCATCTGTTATATCTGTAAAA
AATGCCTCTTCTGAGTACTCTGGGACATACAGCTGTACAGTCAGAAACAGAGTGGGCTCTGATCAGTGCC
TGTTGCGTCTAAACGTTGTCCCTCCTTCAAATAAAGCTGGACTAATTGCAGGAGCCATTATAGGAACTTT
GCTTGCTCTAGCGCTCATTGGTCTTATCATCTTTTGCTGTCGTAAAAAGCGCAGAGAAGAAAAATATGAA
AAGGAAGTTCATCACGATATCAGGGAAGATGTGCCACCTCCAAAGAGCCGTACGTCCACTGCCAGAAGCT
ACATCGGCAGTAATCATTCATCCCTGGGGTCCATGTCTCCTTCCAACATGGAAGGATATTCCAAGACTCA
GTATAACCAAGTACCAAGTGAAGACTTTGAACGCACTCCTCAGAGTCCGACTCTCCCACCTGCTAAGGTA
GCTGCCCCTAATCTAAGTCGAATGGGTGCGATTCCTGTGATGATTCCAGCACAGAGCAAGGATGGGTCTA
TAGTAGAGCAGAAGCTGATCAGCGAGGAGGACCTGTAATTAATTAATTAGGCGTAGTCGGGCACGTCGTA
GGGGTACATGGTGGCGGCCGCTGGCACGGCTCCGGCCTCGGCTTCGTCTTCGACGAGAGTCTCGACCTCG
ATCTCCGTTCCGCCGATGTTCAGTTTGGTGGTTTTGCGGATATCTCCGTGAATCAATATGTGCTCGTGGA
TCAGGACGCGCAGGTAGTGTCCCAACAACCCCCAACAATTTTTACTCATCAGATCAATAATCGTGTGACC
TACGGTGGAGCCATAGACGCTCAGGACGCCAAAACCTTCGGGCCCCAAAATGAAGAGAATTGGGAACATA
CCCCAGCTCACGAAAAACAGCCATGCCATGCCGGTCACGACCTGGCGGCACCGACCCTTTGGCACAGTAT
GATAACCCTCGATATATGCTTTGGCGGCGTGAAAAAATGTGTTCGCGCCATAGCACAATCCAAGACAAAA
GAAGATGACTTTAACATAGCCGGTTGCCATGGCGCTGGTAGCCCCCCACACGATAGTCCCGATGTCTGAG
ACAAGGAGTCCCATGGTTCTCCTGCTGTAGTCGTTGCTCAGGCCGGTGAGGTTGCTCAGGCGGATAAGGA
TGACAGGACAAGTGAGCAGCCAGGTTGCATAGCGCAGCCACTGCACCCGGTGTCCTGTGGCAAGGTAGAG
CATAGAGGGATTCTTAAACTCAAAAAAGAACTCGAGAATCACCTTAACCATTTCAATGGCGCACACATAG
ATCTCCTCCCAGCCGCATGTAGATTTCCAGGTTTGGTAGGCATAGAACATCAGCAGCAAAATGCTGAATC
CTGCTGCAAGCCACTGCAGGACATTTGACGCGGTCTGAGCGCCGTTCGTGCCGCGAGATTCAATCCATCC
GGCACAGTAACATTGATCCTCAGGGACCAGGACGGACCCGTTCACCACCACAGGATTAGTAACGAACAAA
AGTTCGCGTCCGACGGCAGACAAAGCGCCGCCATAGTCCATGGTGGCTAGCATAACTTCGTATAAAGTAT
CCTATACGAAGTTATTTGCCTTAACCCAGAAATTATCACTGTTATTCTTTAGAATGGTGCAAAGAATAAC
TTCGTATAATGTATGCTATACGAAGTTATGAATTCGATATCAAGCTTATCGATAATCAACCTCTGGATTA
CAAAATTTGTGAAAGATTGACTGGTATTCTTAACTATGTTGCTCCTTTTACGCTATGTGGATACGCTGCT
TTAATGCCTTTGTATCATGCTATTGCTTCCCGTATGGCTTTCATTTTCTCCTCCTTGTATAAATCCTGGT
TGCTGTCTCTTTATGAGGAGTTGTGGCCCGTTGTCAGGCAACGTGGCGTGGTGTGCACTGTGTTTGCTGA
CGCAACCCCCACTGGTTGGGGCATTGCCACCACCTGTCAGCTCCTTTCCGGGACTTTCGCTTTCCCCCTC
CCTATTGCCACGGCGGAACTCATCGCCGCCTGCCTTGCCCGCTGCTGGACAGGGGCTCGGCTGTTGGGCA
CTGACAATTCCGTGGTGTTGTCGGGGAAATCATCGTCCTTTCCTTGGCTGCTCGCCTATGTTGCCACCTG
GATTCTGCGCGGGACGTCCTTCTGCTACGTCCCTTCGGCCCTCAATCCAGCGGACCTTCCTTCCCGCGGC
CTGCTGCCGGCTCTGCGGCCTCTTCCGCGTCTTCGCCTTCGCCCTCAGACGAGTCGGATCTCCCTTTGGG
CCGCCTCCCCGCATCGATACCGAGCGCTGCTCGAGAGATCTACGGGTGGCATCCCTGTGACCCCTCCCCA
GTGCCTCTCCTGGCCCTGGAAGTTGCCACTCCAGTGCCCACCAGCCTTGTCCTAATAAAATTAAGTTGCA
TCATTTTGTCTGACTAGGTGTCCTTCTATAATATTATGGGGTGGAGGGGGGTGGTATGGAGCAAGGGGCA
AGTTGGGAAGACAACCTGTAGGGCCTGCGGGGTCTATTGGGAACCAAGCTGGAGTGCAGTGGCACAATCT
TGGCTCACTGCAATCTCCGCCTCCTGGGTTCAAGCGATTCTCCTGCCTCAGCCTCCCGAGTTGTTGGGAT
TCCAGGCATGCATGACCAGGCTCAGCTAATTTTTGTTTTTTTGGTAGAGACGGGGTTTCACCATATTGGC
CAGGCTGGTCTCCAACTCCTAATCTCAGGTGATCTACCCACCTTGGCCTCCCAAATTGCTGGGATTACAG
GCGTGAACCACTGCTCCCTTCCCTGTCCTTCTGATTTTGTAGGTAACCACGTGCGGACCGAGCGGCCGCA
GGAACCCCTAGTGATGGAGTTGGCCACTCCCTCTCTGCGCGCTCGCTCGCTCACTGAGGCCGGGCGACCA
AAGGTCGCCCGACGCCCGGGCTTTGCCCGGGCGGCCTCAGTGAGCGAGCGAGCGCGCAGCTGCCTGCAGG
GGCGCCTGATGCGGTATTTTCTCCTTACGCATCTGTGCGGTATTTCACACCGCATA
[142 nt withheld, positions 4397-4538]
C
[141 nt withheld, positions 4540-4680]
CCTTTGACGTTGGAGTCCACGTTCTTT
[37 nt withheld, positions 4708-4744]
ACCCTATCTCGGGCTATTCTTTTGATTTATAAGGGATTTTGCCGATTTCGGCCTATTGGTTAAAAAATGA
GCTGATTTAACAAAAATTTAACGCGAATTTTAACAAAATATTAACGTTTACAATTTTATGGTGCACTCTC
AGTACAATCTGCTCTGATGCCGCATAGTTAAGCCAGCCCCGACACCCGCCAACACCCGCTGACGCGCCCT
GACGGGCTTGTCTGCTCCCGGCATCCGCTTACAGACAAGCTGTGACCGTCTCCGGGAGCTGCATGTGTCA
GAGGTTTTCACCGTCATCACCGAAACGCGCGAGACGAAAGGGCCTCGTGATACGCCTATTTTTATAGGTT
AATGTCATGATAATAATGGTTTCTTAGACGTCAGGTGGCACTTTTCGGGGAAATGTGCGCGGAACCCCTA
TTTGTTTATTTTTCTAAATACATTCAAATATGTATCCGCTCATGAGACAATAACCCTGATAAATGCTTCA
ATAATATTGAAAAAGGAAGAGTATGAGTATTCAACATTTCCGTGTCGCCCTTATTCCCTTTTTTGCGGCA
TTTTGCCTTCCTGTTTTTGCTCACCCAGAAACGCTGGTGAAAGTAAAAGATGCTGAAGATCAGTTGGGTG
CACGAGTGGGTTACATCGAACTGGATCTCAACAGCGGTAAGATCCTTGAGAGTTTTCGCCCCGAAGAACG
TTTTCCAATGATGAGCACTTTTAAAGTTCTGCTATGTGGCGCGGTATTATCCCGTATTGACGCCGGGCAA
GAGCAACTCGGTCGCCGCATACACTATTCTCAGAATGACTTGGTTGAGTACTCACCAGTCACAGAAAAGC
ATCTTACGGATGGCATGACAGTAAGAGAATTATGCAGTGCTGCCATAACCATGAGTGATAACACTGCGGC
CAACTTACTTCTGACAACGATCGGAGGACCGAAGGAGCTAACCGCTTTTTTGCACAACATGGGGGATCAT
GTAACTCGCCTTGATCGTTGGGAACCGGAGCTGAATGAAGCCATACCAAACGACGAGCGTGACACCACGA
TGCCTGTAGCAATGGCAACAACGTTGCGCAAACTATTAACTGGCGAACTACTTACTCTAGCTTCCCGGCA
ACAATTAATAGACTGGATGGAGGCGGATAAAGTTGCAGGACCACTTCTGCGCTCGGCCCTTCCGGCTGGC
TGGTTTATTGCTGATAAATCTGGAGCCGGTGAGCGTGGGTCTCGCGGTATCATTGCAGCACTGGGGCCAG
ATGGTAAGCCCTCCCGTATCGTAGTTATCTACACGACGGGGAGTCAGGCAACTATGGATGAACGAAATAG
ACAGATCGCTGAGATAGGTGCCTCACTGATTAAGCATTGGTAACTGTCAGACCAAGTTTACTCATATATA
CTTTAGATTGATTTAAAACTTCATTTTTAATTTAAAAGGATCTAGGTGAAGATCCTTTTTGATAATCTCA
TGACCAAAATCCCTTAACGTGAGTTTTCGTTCCACTGAGCGTCAGACCCCGTAGAAAAGATCAAAGGATC
TTCTTGAGATCCTTTTTTTCTGCGCGTAATCTGCTGCTTGCAAACAAAAAAACCACCGCTACCAGCGGTG
GTTTGTTTGCCGGATCAAGAGCTACCAACTCTTTTTCCGAAGGTAACTGGCTTCAGCAGAGCGCAGATAC
CAAATACTGTCCTTCTAGTGTAGCCGTAGTTAGGCCACCACTTCAAGAACTCTGTAGCACCGCCTACATA
CCTCGCTCTGCTAATCCTGTTACCAGTGGCTGCTGCCAGTGGCGATAAGTCGTGTCTTACCGGGTTGGAC
TCAAGACGATAGTTACCGGATAAGGCGCAGCGGTCGGGCTGAACGGGGGGTTCGTGCACACAGCCCAGCT
TGGAGCGAACGACCTACACCGAACTGAGATACCTACAGCGTGAGCTATGAGAAAGCGCCACGCTTCCCGA
AGGGAGAAAGGCGGACAGGTATCCGGTAAGCGGCAGGGTCGGAACAGGAGAGCGCACGAGGGAGCTTCCA
GGGGGAAACGCCTGGTATCTTTATAGTCCTGTCGGGTTTCGCCACCTCTGACTTGAGCGTCGATTTTTGT
GATGCTCGTCAGGGGGGCGGAGCCTATGGAAAAACGCCAGCAACGCGGCCTTTTTACGGTTCCTGGCCTT
TTGCTGGCCTTTTGCTCACATG
Features (pLannotate 1.2.2; 22 found; start..end, strand, type, name):
      2..142     -  repeat_region  AAV2 ITR: inverted terminal repeat of adeno-associated virus serotype 2 inverted
    187..634     +  promoter       hSyn promoter: human synapsin I promoter; confers neuron-specific expression (Kügler et al., 2003)
    648..665     +  misc_feature   MCS (fragment): pUC18/19 multiple cloning site
    672..705     +  protein_bind   lox2272: Cre-mediated recombination occurs in the 8-bp core sequence (GGATACTT). lox2272 sites are compatible with each other, but incompatible with loxP or loxN sites (Lee and Saito, 1988). Cre recombinase
    706..755     -  intron         β-globin intron (fragment): internally truncated intron from human β-globin
    756..789     +  protein_bind   loxP: Cre-mediated recombination occurs in the 8-bp core sequence (GCATACAT). Cre recombinase
    801..1895    +  CDS            CXADR: CXAR_HUMAN - Also known as CAR. Experimental evidence at protein level: Swiss-Prot protein existence level 1. (Microbial infection) Acts as a receptor for Coxsackievirus B1 to B6. From Homo sapiens (Human).
   1985..2911    -  CDS            ChR2(H134R): H134R mutant of an N-terminal fragment of channelrhodopsin-2 from the alga Chlamydomonas reinhardtii (Nagel et al., 2005) blue light-activated cation channel
   2922..2955    -  protein_bind   lox2272: Cre-mediated recombination occurs in the 8-bp core sequence (GGATACTT). lox2272 sites are compatible with each other, but incompatible with loxP or loxN sites (Lee and Saito, 1988). Cre recombinase
   2956..3005    -  intron         β-globin intron (fragment): internally truncated intron from human β-globin
   3006..3039    -  protein_bind   loxP: Cre-mediated recombination occurs in the 8-bp core sequence (GCATACAT). Cre recombinase
   3040..3064    +  misc_feature   MCS (fragment): pBluescript multiple cloning site
   3064..3652    +  misc_feature   WPRE: woodchuck hepatitis virus posttranscriptional regulatory element
   3684..4160    +  polyA_signal   hGH poly(A) signal: human growth hormone polyadenylation signal
   4200..4340    +  repeat_region  AAV2 ITR: inverted terminal repeat of adeno-associated virus serotype 2 inverted
   4345..4396    -  misc_feature   bom (fragment): basis of mobility region from pBR322
   4415..4795    +  rep_origin     M13 ori (sequence partly withheld): M13 bacteriophage origin of replication; arrow indicates direction of (+) strand synthesis
   4871..4920    -  misc_feature   bom (fragment): basis of mobility region from pBR322
   5022..5057    -  CDS            rop (fragment): Rop protein, which maintains plasmids at low copy number; rop
   5152..5256    +  promoter       AmpR promoter: bla
   5257..6117    +  CDS            AmpR: β-lactamase; bla; confers resistance to ampicillin, carbenicillin, and related antibiotics
   6288..6876    +  rep_origin     ori: high-copy-number ColE1/pMB1/pBR322/pUC origin of replication
