>Addgene plasmid #111388 | pAAV-hSyn-DIO {hCAR}off-{ChETA}on-WPRE | addgene full sequence | sequence record 212208 | Addgene NGS Result
CCTGCAGGCAGCTGCGCGCTCGCTCGCTCACTGAGGCCGCCCGGGCGTCGGGCGACCTTTGGTCGCCCGG
CCTCAGTGAGCGAGCGAGCGCGCAGAGAGGGAGTGGCCAACTCCATCACTAGGGGTTCCTGCGGCCGCAC
GCGTGTGTCTAGACTGCAGAGGGCCCTGCGTATGAGTGCAAGTGGGTTTTAGGACCAGGATGAGGCGGGG
TGGGGGTGCCTACCTGACGACCGACCCCGACCCACTGGACAAGCACCCAACCCCCATTCCCCAAATTGCG
CATCCCCTATCAGAGAGGGGGAGGGGAAACAGGATGCGGCGAGGCGCGTGCGCACTGCCAGCTTCAGCAC
CGCGGACAGTGCCTTCGCCCCCGCCTGGCGGCGCGCGCCACCGCCGCCTCAGCACTGAAGGCGCGCTGAC
GTCACTCGCCGGTCCCCCGCAAACTCCCCTTCCCGGCCACCTTGGTCGCGTCCGCGCCGCCGCCGGCCCA
GCCGGACCGCACCACGCGAGGCGCGAGATAGGGGGGCACGGGCGCGACCATCTGCGCTGCGGCGCCGGCG
ACTCAGCGCTGCCTCAGTCTGCGGTGGGCAGCGGAGGAGTCGTGTCGTGCCTGAGAGCGCAGTCGAGAAG
GTACCGGATCCTCTAGAGTCGACTCCGGAATAACTTCGTATAGGATACTTTATACGAAGTTATGCAGAAT
GGTAGCTGGATTGTAGCTGCTATTAGCAATATGAAACCTCTTAATAACTTCGTATAGCATACATTATACG
AAGTTATGGCGCGCCACCATGGCGCTCCTGCTGTGCTTCGTGCTCCTGTGCGGAGTAGTGGATTTCGCCA
GAAGTTTGAGTATCACTACTCCTGAAGAGATGATTGAAAAAGCCAAAGGGGAAACTGCCTATCTGCCGTG
CAAATTTACGCTTAGTCCCGAAGACCAGGGACCGCTGGACATCGAGTGGCTGATATCACCAGCTGATAAT
CAGAAGGTGGATCAAGTGATTATTTTATATTCTGGAGACAAAATTTATGATGACTACTATCCAGATCTGA
AAGGCCGAGTACATTTTACGAGTAATGATCTCAAATCTGGTGATGCATCAATAAATGTAACGAATTTACA
ACTGTCAGATATTGGCACATATCAGTGCAAAGTGAAAAAAGCTCCTGGTGTTGCAAATAAGAAGATTCAT
CTGGTAGTTCTTGTTAAGCCTTCAGGTGCGAGATGTTACGTTGATGGATCTGAAGAAATTGGAAGTGACT
TTAAGATAAAATGTGAACCAAAAGAAGGTTCACTTCCATTACAGTATGAGTGGCAAAAATTGTCTGACTC
ACAGAAAATGCCCACTTCATGGTTAGCAGAAATGACTTCATCTGTTATATCTGTAAAAAATGCCTCTTCT
GAGTACTCTGGGACATACAGCTGTACAGTCAGAAACAGAGTGGGCTCTGATCAGTGCCTGTTGCGTCTAA
ACGTTGTCCCTCCTTCAAATAAAGCTGGACTAATTGCAGGAGCCATTATAGGAACTTTGCTTGCTCTAGC
GCTCATTGGTCTTATCATCTTTTGCTGTCGTAAAAAGCGCAGAGAAGAAAAATATGAAAAGGAAGTTCAT
CACGATATCAGGGAAGATGTGCCACCTCCAAAGAGCCGTACGTCCACTGCCAGAAGCTACATCGGCAGTA
ATCATTCATCCCTGGGGTCCATGTCTCCTTCCAACATGGAAGGATATTCCAAGACTCAGTATAACCAAGT
ACCAAGTGAAGACTTTGAACGCACTCCTCAGAGTCCGACTCTCCCACCTGCTAAGGTAGCTGCCCCTAAT
CTAAGTCGAATGGGTGCGATTCCTGTGATGATTCCAGCACAGAGCAAGGATGGGTCTATAGTAGAGCAGA
AGCTGATCAGCGAGGAGGACCTGTAATTAATTAATTAGGCGTAGTCGGGCACGTCGTAGGGGTACATGGT
GGCGGCCGCTGGCACGGCTCCGGCCTCGGCTTCGTCTTCGACGAGAGTCTCGACCTCGATCTCCGTTCCG
CCGATGTTCAGTTTGGTGGTTTTGCGGATATCTCCGTGAATCAATATGTGCTCGTGGATCAGGACGCGCA
GGTAGTGTCCCAACAACCCCCAACAATTTTTACTCATCAGATCAATAATCGTGTGACCTACGGTGGAGCC
ATAGACGCTCAGGACGCCAAAACCTTCGGGCCCCAAAATGAAGAGAATTGGGAACATACCCCAGCTCACG
AAAAACAGCCATGCCATGCCGGTCACGACCTGGCGGCACCGACCCTTTGGCACAGTATGATAACCCTCGA
TATATGCTTTGGCGGCGTGAAAAAATGTGTTCGCGCCATAGCACAATCCAAGACAAAAGAAGATGACTTT
AACATAGCCGGTTGCCATGGCGCTGGTAGCCCCCCACACGATAGTCCCGATGTCTGAGACAAGGAGTCCC
ATGGTTCTCCTGCTGTAGTCGTTGCTCAGGCCGGTGAGGTTGCTCAGGCGGATAAGGATGACAGGACAAG
TGAGCAGCCAGGTTGCATAGCGCAGCCACTGCACCCGGTGTCCTGTGGCAAGGTAGAGCATAGAGGGATT
CTTAAACTCAAAAAAGAACTCGAGAATCACCTTAACCATTTCAATGGCGCACACATAGATCTCCTCCCAG
CCGCATGTAGATTTCCAGGTTTGGTAGGCATAGAACATCAGCAGCAAAATGCTGAATCCTGCTGCAAGCC
ACTGCAGGACATTTGACGCGGTCTGAGCGCCGTTCGTGCCGCGAGATTCAATCCATCCGGCACAGTAACA
TTGATCCTCAGGGACCAGGACGGACCCGTTCACCACCACAGGATTAGTAACGAACAAAAGTTCGCGTCCG
ACGGCAGACAAAGCGCCGCCATAGTCCATGGTGGCTAGCATAACTTCGTATAAAGTATCCTATACGAAGT
TATTTGCCTTAACCCAGAAATTATCACTGTTATTCTTTAGAATGGTGCAAAGAATAACTTCGTATAATGT
ATGCTATACGAAGTTATGAATTCGATATCAAGCTTATCGATAATCAACCTCTGGATTACAAAATTTGTGA
AAGATTGACTGGTATTCTTAACTATGTTGCTCCTTTTACGCTATGTGGATACGCTGCTTTAATGCCTTTG
TATCATGCTATTGCTTCCCGTATGGCTTTCATTTTCTCCTCCTTGTATAAATCCTGGTTGCTGTCTCTTT
ATGAGGAGTTGTGGCCCGTTGTCAGGCAACGTGGCGTGGTGTGCACTGTGTTTGCTGACGCAACCCCCAC
TGGTTGGGGCATTGCCACCACCTGTCAGCTCCTTTCCGGGACTTTCGCTTTCCCCCTCCCTATTGCCACG
GCGGAACTCATCGCCGCCTGCCTTGCCCGCTGCTGGACAGGGGCTCGGCTGTTGGGCACTGACAATTCCG
TGGTGTTGTCGGGGAAATCATCGTCCTTTCCTTGGCTGCTCGCCTATGTTGCCACCTGGATTCTGCGCGG
GACGTCCTTCTGCTACGTCCCTTCGGCCCTCAATCCAGCGGACCTTCCTTCCCGCGGCCTGCTGCCGGCT
CTGCGGCCTCTTCCGCGTCTTCGCCTTCGCCCTCAGACGAGTCGGATCTCCCTTTGGGCCGCCTCCCCGC
ATCGATACCGAGCGCTGCTCGAGAGATCTACGGGTGGCATCCCTGTGACCCCTCCCCAGTGCCTCTCCTG
GCCCTGGAAGTTGCCACTCCAGTGCCCACCAGCCTTGTCCTAATAAAATTAAGTTGCATCATTTTGTCTG
ACTAGGTGTCCTTCTATAATATTATGGGGTGGAGGGGGGTGGTATGGAGCAAGGGGCAAGTTGGGAAGAC
AACCTGTAGGGCCTGCGGGGTCTATTGGGAACCAAGCTGGAGTGCAGTGGCACAATCTTGGCTCACTGCA
ATCTCCGCCTCCTGGGTTCAAGCGATTCTCCTGCCTCAGCCTCCCGAGTTGTTGGGATTCCAGGCATGCA
TGACCAGGCTCAGCTAATTTTTGTTTTTTTGGTAGAGACGGGGTTTCACCATATTGGCCAGGCTGGTCTC
CAACTCCTAATCTCAGGTGATCTACCCACCTTGGCCTCCCAAATTGCTGGGATTACAGGCGTGAACCACT
GCTCCCTTCCCTGTCCTTCTGATTTTGTAGGTAACCACGTGCGGACCGAGCGGCCGCAGGAACCCCTAGT
GATGGAGTTGGCCACTCCCTCTCTGCGCGCTCGCTCGCTCACTGAGGCCGGGCGACCAAAGGTCGCCCGA
CGCCCGGGCTTTGCCCGGGCGGCCTCAGTGAGCGAGCGAGCGCGCAGCTGCCTGCAGGGGCGCCTGATGC
GGTATTTTCTCCTTACGCATCTGTGCGGTATTTCACACCGCATA
[95 nt withheld, positions 4385-4479]
T
[46 nt withheld, positions 4481-4526]
C
[141 nt withheld, positions 4528-4668]
CCTTTGACGTTGGAGTCCACGTTCTTT
[37 nt withheld, positions 4696-4732]
ACTCTATCTCGGGCTATTCTTTTGATTTATAAGGGATTTTGCCGATTTCGGTCTATTGGTTAAAAAATGA
GCTGATTTAACAAAAATTTAACGCGAATTTTAACAAAATATTAACGTTTACAATTTTATGGTGCACTCTC
AGTACAATCTGCTCTGATGCCGCATAGTTAAGCCAGCCCCGACACCCGCCAACACCCGCTGACGCGCCCT
GACGGGCTTGTCTGCTCCCGGCATCCGCTTACAGACAAGCTGTGACCGTCTCCGGGAGCTGCATGTGTCA
GAGGTTTTCACCGTCATCACCGAAACGCGCGAGACGAAAGGGCCTCGTGATACGCCTATTTTTATAGGTT
AATGTCATGATAATAATGGTTTCTTAGACGTCAGGTGGCACTTTTCGGGGAAATGTGCGCGGAACCCCTA
TTTGTTTATTTTTCTAAATACATTCAAATATGTATCCGCTCATGAGACAATAACCCTGATAAATGCTTCA
ATAATATTGAAAAAGGAAGAGTATGAGTATTCAACATTTCCGTGTCGCCCTTATTCCCTTTTTTGCGGCA
TTTTGCCTTCCTGTTTTTGCTCACCCAGAAACGCTGGTGAAAGTAAAAGATGCTGAAGATCAGTTGGGTG
CACGAGTGGGTTACATCGAACTGGATCTCAACAGCGGTAAGATCCTTGAGAGTTTTCGCCCCGAAGAACG
TTTTCCAATGATGAGCACTTTTAAAGTTCTGCTATGTGGCGCGGTATTATCCCGTATTGACGCCGGGCAA
GAGCAACTCGGTCGCCGCATACACTATTCTCAGAATGACTTGGTTGAGTACTCACCAGTCACAGAAAAGC
ATCTTACGGATGGCATGACAGTAAGAGAATTATGCAGTGCTGCCATAACCATGAGTGATAACACTGCGGC
CAACTTACTTCTGACAACGATCGGAGGACCGAAGGAGCTAACCGCTTTTTTGCACAACATGGGGGATCAT
GTAACTCGCCTTGATCGTTGGGAACCGGAGCTGAATGAAGCCATACCAAACGACGAGCGTGACACCACGA
TGCCTGTAGCAATGGCAACAACGTTGCGCAAACTATTAACTGGCGAACTACTTACTCTAGCTTCCCGGCA
ACAATTAATAGACTGGATGGAGGCGGATAAAGTTGCAGGACCACTTCTGCGCTCGGCCCTTCCGGCTGGC
TGGTTTATTGCTGATAAATCTGGAGCCGGTGAGCGTGGGTCTCGCGGTATCATTGCAGCACTGGGGCCAG
ATGGTAAGCCCTCCCGTATCGTAGTTATCTACACGACGGGGAGTCAGGCAACTATGGATGAACGAAATAG
ACAGATCGCTGAGATAGGTGCCTCACTGATTAAGCATTGGTAACTGTCAGACCAAGTTTACTCATATATA
CTTTAGATTGATTTAAAACTTCATTTTTAATTTAAAAGGATCTAGGTGAAGATCCTTTTTGATAATCTCA
TGACCAAAATCCCTTAACGTGAGTTTTCGTTCCACTGAGCGTCAGACCCCGTAGAAAAGATCAAAGGATC
TTCTTGAGATCCTTTTTTTCTGCGCGTAATCTGCTGCTTGCAAACAAAAAAACCACCGCTACCAGCGGTG
GTTTGTTTGCCGGATCAAGAGCTACCAACTCTTTTTCCGAAGGTAACTGGCTTCAGCAGAGCGCAGATAC
CAAATACTGTTCTTCTAGTGTAGCCGTAGTTAGGCCACCACTTCAAGAACTCTGTAGCACCGCCTACATA
CCTCGCTCTGCTAATCCTGTTACCAGTGGCTGCTGCCAGTGGCGATAAGTCGTGTCTTACCGGGTTGGAC
TCAAGACGATAGTTACCGGATAAGGCGCAGCGGTCGGGCTGAACGGGGGGTTCGTGCACACAGCCCAGCT
TGGAGCGAACGACCTACACCGAACTGAGATACCTACAGCGTGAGCTATGAGAAAGCGCCACGCTTCCCGA
AGGGAGAAAGGCGGACAGGTATCCGGTAAGCGGCAGGGTCGGAACAGGAGAGCGCACGAGGGAGCTTCCA
GGGGGAAACGCCTGGTATCTTTATAGTCCTGTCGGGTTTCGCCACCTCTGACTTGAGCGTCGATTTTTGT
GATGCTCGTCAGGGGGGCGGAGCCTATGGAAAAACGCCAGCAACGCGGCCTTTTTACGGTTCCTGGCCTT
TTGCTGGCCTTTTGCTCACATGT
Features (pLannotate 1.2.2; 23 found; start..end, strand, type, name):
     12..39      +  repeat_region  AAV2 ITR (fragment): inverted terminal repeat of adeno-associated virus serotype 2 inverted
     68..95      +  repeat_region  AAV2 ITR (fragment): inverted terminal repeat of adeno-associated virus serotype 2 inverted
    175..622     +  promoter       hSyn promoter: human synapsin I promoter; confers neuron-specific expression (Kügler et al., 2003)
    636..653     +  misc_feature   MCS (fragment): pUC18/19 multiple cloning site
    660..693     +  protein_bind   lox2272: Cre-mediated recombination occurs in the 8-bp core sequence (GGATACTT). lox2272 sites are compatible with each other, but incompatible with loxP or loxN sites (Lee and Saito, 1988). Cre recombinase
    694..743     -  intron         β-globin intron (fragment): internally truncated intron from human β-globin
    744..777     +  protein_bind   loxP: Cre-mediated recombination occurs in the 8-bp core sequence (GCATACAT). Cre recombinase
    789..1883    +  CDS            CXADR: CXAR_HUMAN - Also known as CAR. Experimental evidence at protein level: Swiss-Prot protein existence level 1. (Microbial infection) Acts as a receptor for Coxsackievirus B1 to B6. From Homo sapiens (Human).
   1973..2899    -  CDS            ChR2(H134R): H134R mutant of an N-terminal fragment of channelrhodopsin-2 from the alga Chlamydomonas reinhardtii (Nagel et al., 2005) blue light-activated cation channel
   2910..2943    -  protein_bind   lox2272: Cre-mediated recombination occurs in the 8-bp core sequence (GGATACTT). lox2272 sites are compatible with each other, but incompatible with loxP or loxN sites (Lee and Saito, 1988). Cre recombinase
   2944..2993    -  intron         β-globin intron (fragment): internally truncated intron from human β-globin
   2994..3027    -  protein_bind   loxP: Cre-mediated recombination occurs in the 8-bp core sequence (GCATACAT). Cre recombinase
   3028..3052    +  misc_feature   MCS (fragment): pBluescript multiple cloning site
   3052..3640    +  misc_feature   WPRE: woodchuck hepatitis virus posttranscriptional regulatory element
   3672..4148    +  polyA_signal   hGH poly(A) signal: human growth hormone polyadenylation signal
   4188..4328    +  repeat_region  AAV2 ITR: inverted terminal repeat of adeno-associated virus serotype 2 inverted
   4333..4384    -  misc_feature   bom (fragment): basis of mobility region from pBR322
   4403..4858    +  rep_origin     f1 ori (sequence partly withheld): f1 bacteriophage origin of replication; arrow indicates direction of (+) strand synthesis
   4859..4908    -  misc_feature   bom (fragment): basis of mobility region from pBR322
   5010..5045    -  CDS            rop (fragment): Rop protein, which maintains plasmids at low copy number; rop
   5140..5244    +  promoter       AmpR promoter: bla
   5245..6105    +  CDS            AmpR: β-lactamase; bla; confers resistance to ampicillin, carbenicillin, and related antibiotics
   6276..6864    +  rep_origin     ori: high-copy-number ColE1/pMB1/pBR322/pUC origin of replication
