[The description below was written by a language model from this plasmid's Addgene catalogue record and pLannotate feature annotations shown in this document.]
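Description:
pAAV-hSyn-DIO {hCAR}off-{ChETA}on-WPRE is an AAV transfer plasmid of about 6.9 kb for neuronal expression in mammalian cells. It is built on a pAAV backbone and partly derived from an earlier Cre-dependent ChETA-EYFP AAV vector. In bacteria it replicates from a high-copy ColE1/pUC-type origin and is selected with ampicillin through the bla gene; a filamentous phage (f1/M13) origin is also present. The expression cassette lies between AAV2 inverted terminal repeats, which allow it to be packaged into recombinant AAV particles. The depositor's sequence shows both ITRs intact. The repository's sequencing result is slightly shorter and annotates only fragments of the left ITR, a region that is commonly hard to sequence and prone to rearrangement.

The human synapsin I promoter drives neuron-specific transcription, and the transcript is stabilised and terminated by a WPRE and the human growth hormone polyadenylation signal. Between promoter and WPRE sits a double-floxed (lox2272/loxP) switch holding two coding sequences in opposite orientations. Human CAR (CXADR, variant 1), with a C-terminal Myc tag, is in the sense orientation. ChETA, the fast-kinetics channelrhodopsin-2 E123T/H134R variant with a C-terminal HA tag, is inverted. Without Cre, neurons express hCAR, the receptor that makes them efficiently infectable by canine adenovirus type 2 (CAV-2). When Cre is supplied, recombination at the antiparallel lox pairs flips the cassette and locks it in place, which silences hCAR and turns on ChETA for optogenetic activation. The design supports a receptor complementation strategy intended to overcome CAV-2 tropism. Candidate projection neurons are sensitised to retrograde CAV-2, presumably carrying the Cre, and those that take it up then become light-controllable.
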