Addgene plasmid #111388: pAAV-hSyn-DIO {hCAR}off-{ChETA}on-WPRE
Purpose: AAV vector with hSynapsin promoter, Cre-OFF hCAR (for efficient CAV-2 infection) and Cre-ON ChETA (for optogenetic activation)
Depositing lab: Adam Kepecs. Depositing organization: Cold Spring Harbor Laboratory. Publication: A Viral Receptor Complementation Strategy to Overcome CAV-2 Tropism for Efficient Retrograde Targeting of Neurons. Li SJ, Vaughan A, Sturgill JF, Kepecs A. Neuron. 2018 Jun 6;98(5):905-917.e5. doi: 10.1016/j.neuron.2018.05.028. PubMed 29879392.
Backbone
  Vector backbone: pAAV
  Backbone size w/o insert (bp): 4832
  Total vector size (bp): 6936
  Vector type: Mammalian Expression, AAV
Growth in bacteria
  Bacterial resistance: Ampicillin, 100 μg/mL
  Growth temperature: 30°C
  Growth strain: NEB Stable
  Growth instructions: Stbl3
  Copy number: High Copy
Gene/Insert 1
  Gene/Insert name: hCAR (alt name: human CAR variant 1)
  Species: H. sapiens (human)
  Insert size (bp): 1095
  GenBank ID: NM_001338
  Entrez Gene: CXADR (a.k.a. CAR, CAR4/6, HCAR)
  Promoter: hSynapsin
  Tag / fusion protein: Myc (C terminal on insert)
  Cloning method: Restriction Enzyme; 5′ cloning site AscI (not destroyed); 3′ cloning site PacI (not destroyed)
  Sequencing primers: 5′ CCAAATTGCGCATCCCCTATC
Gene/Insert 2
  Gene/Insert name: ChETA (alt name: hChR2(E123T/H134R))
  Species: Synthetic
  Insert size (bp): 962
  Promoter: hSynapsin
  Tag / fusion protein: HA (C terminal on insert)
  Cloning method: Restriction Enzyme; 5′ cloning site PacI (not destroyed); 3′ cloning site NheI (not destroyed)
  Sequencing primers: 5′ AAAAGCTCCTGGTGTTGC; 3′ GCAGCGTATCCACATAGCG
Resource information
  A portion of this plasmid was derived from a plasmid made by: pAAV-Ef1a-DIO-{ChETA-EYFP} vector from Deisseroth Lab (Addgene, Plasmid #26968)
Terms and licenses: Academic/Nonprofit Terms; Industry Terms: Not Available to Industry
How to cite: pAAV-hSyn-DIO {hCAR}off-{ChETA}on-WPRE was a gift from Adam Kepecs (Addgene plasmid # 111388 ; http://n2t.net/addgene:111388 ; RRID:Addgene_111388)
